Addgene plasmid #196052: TRUPATH Triple GaoB
Purpose: Encodes a G alpha subunit (GNAO1 Isoform Alpha 2) with RLuc8, a G gamma subunit (GNG8) with GFP2 and a G beta subunit (GNB3) as optimal components of a BRET2 biosensor
Depositing lab: Justin English. Depositing organization: University of Utah. Publication: TRUPATH, an open-source biosensor platform for interrogating the GPCR transducerome. Olsen RHJ, DiBerto JF, English JG, Glaudin AM, Krumm BE, Slocum ST, Che T, Gavin AC, McCorvy JD, Roth BL, Strachan RT. Nat Chem Biol. 2020 May 4. pii: 10.1038/s41589-020-0535-8. doi: 10.1038/s41589-020-0535-8. PubMed 32367019.
Backbone
  Vector backbone: pcDNA3.1(+)
  Backbone manufacturer: Genscript
  Backbone size w/o insert (bp): 5120
  Total vector size (bp): 9871
  Vector type: Mammalian Expression, Luciferase
  Selectable markers: Neomycin (select with G418)
Growth in bacteria
  Bacterial resistance: Ampicillin, 100 μg/mL
  Growth temperature: 37°C
  Growth strain: DH5alpha
  Copy number: High Copy
Gene/Insert 1
  Gene/Insert name: GAlphaoB-RLuc8 (alt name: GNAO1 (Isoform Alpha-2))
  Species: H. sapiens (human)
  Insert size (bp): 2031
  Mutation: RLuc8 and flanking SGGGGS linkers have been inserted at amino acid position 92 of the alpha subunit
  Promoter: CMV
  Cloning method: Unknown
  Sequencing primers: 5′ gccacgttgtgagttggatag; 3′ TAGAAGGCACAGTCGAGG
Gene/Insert 2
  Gene/Insert name: GGamma8-GFP2 (alt name: GNG8)
  Species: H. sapiens (human)
  Insert size (bp): 942
  Entrez Gene: GNG8
  Promoter: CMV
  Tag / fusion protein: GFP2 and GSAG linker (N terminal on insert)
  Cloning method: Unknown
  Sequencing primers: 5′ gagggcagaggaagtcttc; 3′ GATTTAGGTGACACTATAG
Gene/Insert 3
  Gene/Insert name: GBeta3 (alt name: GNB3)
  Species: H. sapiens (human)
  Insert size (bp): 1020
  Entrez Gene: GNB3 (a.k.a. CSNB1H, HG2D)
  Promoter: CMV
  Cloning method: Unknown
  Sequencing primers: 5′ CGCAAATGGGCGGTAGGCGTG; 3′ ccggtagggccgggattc
Resource information
  A portion of this plasmid was derived from a plasmid made by: AddgeneTRUPATH Kit #1000000163
Terms and licenses: Academic/Nonprofit Terms; Industry Terms: Not Available to Industry
How to cite: TRUPATH Triple GaoB was a gift from Justin English (Addgene plasmid # 196052 ; http://n2t.net/addgene:196052 ; RRID:Addgene_196052)
