[The description below was written by a language model from this plasmid's Addgene catalogue record and pLannotate feature annotations shown in this document.]
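Description:
TRUPATH Triple GaoB is a mammalian expression plasmid built on the pcDNA3.1(+) backbone that delivers all three subunits of a heterotrimeric G protein BRET2 biosensor from a single vector. It is maintained in E. coli through a high-copy ColE1/pUC-type origin and an ampicillin resistance gene. An SV40 promoter-driven neomycin phosphotransferase cassette with an SV40 polyadenylation signal allows G418 selection in mammalian cells, and an f1 origin is also present. The catalogue lists a total size of 9,871 bp, whereas the sequenced record used for annotation is 10,162 nt; the record does not explain this difference.

The payload appears to be a single CMV enhancer/promoter-driven transcription unit terminated by the bGH polyadenylation signal. Human GNB3 (Gβ3) comes first, followed after a short gap by GFP2 joined through a GSAG linker to the N terminus of human GNG8 (Gγ8); the annotation software labels the GFP2 portion as EGFP. The feature table does not annotate the element separating these two open reading frames. An EMCV IRES then directs translation of human GNAO1 isoform alpha-2 (GαoB), which is interrupted at amino acid position 92 by RLuc8 flanked by SGGGGS linkers. The software reports the two halves of this Gα as fragments of related transducin-family proteins on either side of the Renilla luciferase, which reflects homology rather than the actual identity.

In cells, the RLuc8 donor on Gα and the GFP2 acceptor on Gγ sit close together in the intact heterotrimer. Receptor-driven dissociation or rearrangement of the heterotrimer lowers the BRET2 signal, so the plasmid can be used to measure GPCR coupling to GoB. This subunit combination is described as the optimal one for this Gα, and part of the plasmid derives from the TRUPATH kit plasmids.
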