Features (pLannotate 1.2.2; 27 found; start..end, strand, type, name):
     28..80      -  misc_feature   bom (fragment): basis of mobility region from pBR322
    235..614     +  enhancer       CMV enhancer: human cytomegalovirus immediate early enhancer
    615..818     +  promoter       CMV promoter: human cytomegalovirus (CMV) immediate early promoter
    814..847     +  LTR            5' LTR (truncated) (fragment): truncated 5' long terminal repeat (LTR) from HIV-1
    863..881     +  promoter       T7 promoter: promoter for bacteriophage T7 RNA polymerase
    917..1936    +  CDS            GNB3 (sequence partly withheld): GBB3_HUMAN - Experimental evidence at protein level: Swiss-Prot protein existence level 1. Guanine nucleotide-binding proteins (G proteins) are involved as a modulator or transducer in various transmembrane signaling systems. The beta and gamma chains are required for the GTPase activity, for replacement of GDP by GTP, and for G protein-effector interaction. From Homo sapiens (Human).
   1997..2713    +  CDS            EGFP: EGFP is a basic (constitutively fluorescent) green fluorescent protein published in 1996, derived from Aequorea victoria. It is reported to be a rapidly-maturing weak dimer with moderate acid sensitivity.
   2729..2938    +  CDS            GNG8: GBG8_HUMAN - Also known as GNG9, GNGT9. Experimental evidence at protein level: Swiss-Prot protein existence level 1. Guanine nucleotide-binding proteins (G proteins) are involved as a modulator or transducer in various transmembrane signaling systems. The beta and gamma chains are required for the GTPase activity, for replacement of GDP by GTP, and for G protein-effector interaction. From Homo sapiens (Human).
   3010..3027    -  promoter       SP6 promoter (fragment): promoter for bacteriophage SP6 RNA polymerase
   3150..3612    +  misc_feature   IRES: internal ribosome entry site (IRES) of the encephalomyocarditis virus (EMCV)
   3614..3886    +  CDS            GNAT1 (fragment): GNAT1_BOVIN - Experimental evidence at protein level: Swiss-Prot protein existence level 1. Functions as signal transducer for the rod photoreceptor RHO (PubMed:21285355, PubMed:23303210, PubMed:28655769, PubMed:8259210). Required for normal RHO-mediated light perception by the retina (By similarity). Guanine nucleotide-binding proteins (G proteins) function as transducers downstream of G protein-coupled receptors (GPCRs), such as the photoreceptor RHO. The alpha chain contains the guanine nucleotide binding site and alternates between an active, GTP-bound state and an inactive, GDP-bound stat
   3905..4837    +  CDS            LUCI_RENRE: Experimental evidence at protein level: Swiss-Prot protein existence level 1. Upon binding the substrate, the enzyme catalyzes an oxygenation, producing a very short-lived hydroperoxide that cyclizes into a dioxetanone structure, which collapses, releasing a CO(2) molecule. The spontaneous breakdown of the dioxetanone releases the energy (about 50 kcal/mole) that is necessary to generate the excited state of the coelenteramide product, which is the singlet form of the monoanion. In vivo the product undergoes the process of nonradiative energy transfer to an accessory protein, a green fluoresce
   4859..5644    +  CDS            GNAT3 (fragment): GNAT3_BOVIN - Experimental evidence at protein level: Swiss-Prot protein existence level 1. Guanine nucleotide-binding protein (G protein) alpha subunit playing a prominent role in bitter and sweet taste transduction as well as in umami (monosodium glutamate, monopotassium glutamate, and inosine monophosphate) taste transduction. From Bos taurus (Bovine).
   5759..5983    +  polyA_signal   bGH poly(A) signal: bovine growth hormone polyadenylation signal
   5987..6008    +  promoter       SV40 promoter (fragment): SV40 enhancer and early promoter
   6029..6457    +  rep_origin     f1 ori (sequence partly withheld): f1 bacteriophage origin of replication; arrow indicates direction of (+) strand synthesis
   6471..6800    +  promoter       SV40 promoter: SV40 enhancer and early promoter
   6867..7658    +  CDS            neo: KKA2_KLEPN - Also known as kan, nptII. Experimental evidence at protein level: Swiss-Prot protein existence level 1. Resistance to kanamycin, neomycin, paromomycin, ribostamycin, butirosin and gentamicin B. From Klebsiella pneumoniae.
   7682..7840    +  CDS            ble (fragment): BLE_KLEPN - Experimental evidence at protein level: Swiss-Prot protein existence level 1. Binding protein with a strong affinity to the bleomycin family of antibiotics. Binds to CL990; an antimitotic-antibiotic compound. From Klebsiella pneumoniae.
   7835..7956    +  polyA_signal   SV40 poly(A) signal: SV40 polyadenylation signal
   8029..8045    -  protein_bind   lac operator: The lac repressor binds to the lac operator to inhibit transcription in E. coli. This inhibition can be relieved by adding lactose or isopropyl-β-D-thiogalactopyranoside (IPTG). lac repressor encoded by lacI
   8053..8083    -  promoter       lac promoter: promoter for the E. coli lac operon
   8098..8119    -  protein_bind   CAP binding site: CAP binding activates transcription in the presence of cAMP. E. coli catabolite activator protein
   8132..8224    -  CDS            lacI (fragment): lac repressor; lacI; The lac repressor binds to the lac operator to inhibit transcription in E. coli. This inhibition can be relieved by adding lactose or isopropyl-β-D-thiogalactopyranoside (IPTG).
   8407..8995    -  rep_origin     ori: high-copy-number ColE1/pMB1/pBR322/pUC origin of replication
   9166..10026   -  CDS            AmpR: β-lactamase; bla; confers resistance to ampicillin, carbenicillin, and related antibiotics
  10027..10131   -  promoter       AmpR promoter: bla
>Addgene plasmid #196052 | TRUPATH Triple GaoB | addgene full sequence | sequence record 387470 | Addgene NGS Result
GACGGATCGGGAGATCTCCCGATCCCCTATGGTGCACTCTCAGTACAATCTGCTCTGATGCCGCATAGTT
AAGCCAGTATCTGCTCCCTGCTTGTGTGTTGGAGGTCGCTGAGTAGTGCGCGAGCAAAATTTAAGCTACA
ACAAGGCAAGGCTTGACCGACAATTGCATGAAGAATCTGCTTAGGGTTAGGCGTTTTGCGCTGCTTCGCG
ATGTACGGGCCAGATATACGCGTTGACATTGATTATTGACTAGTTATTAATAGTAATCAATTACGGGGTC
ATTAGTTCATAGCCCATATATGGAGTTCCGCGTTACATAACTTACGGTAAATGGCCCGCCTGGCTGACCG
CCCAACGACCCCCGCCCATTGACGTCAATAATGACGTATGTTCCCATAGTAACGCCAATAGGGACTTTCC
ATTGACGTCAATGGGTGGAGTATTTACGGTAAACTGCCCACTTGGCAGTACATCAAGTGTATCATATGCC
AAGTACGCCCCCTATTGACGTCAATGACGGTAAATGGCCCGCCTGGCATTATGCCCAGTACATGACCTTA
TGGGACTTTCCTACTTGGCAGTACATCTACGTATTAGTCATCGCTATTACCATGGTGATGCGGTTTTGGC
AGTACATCAATGGGCGTGGATAGCGGTTTGACTCACGGGGATTTCCAAGTCTCCACCCCATTGACGTCAA
TGGGAGTTTGTTTTGGCACCAAAATCAACGGGACTTTCCAAAATGTCGTAACAACTCCGCCCCATTGACG
CAAATGGGCGGTAGGCGTGTACGGTGGGAGGTCTATATAAGCAGAGCTCTCTGGCTAACTAGAGAACCCA
CTGCTTACTGGCTTATCGAAATTAATACGACTCACTATAGGGAGACCCAAGCTGGCTAGCGTTTAAACTT
AAGCTTATG
[1017 nt withheld, positions 920-1936]
GAGGGCAGAGGAAGTCTTCTAACATGCGGTGACGTGGAGGAGAATCCCGGCCCTACCGGTATGGTGTCTA
AGGGAGAGGAGCTGTTCACCGGAGTGGTGCCTATCCTGGTGGAGCTGGACGGCGATGTGAATGGCCACAA
GTTTAGCGTGTCCGGAGAGGGAGAGGGCGACGCAACCTACGGCAAGCTGACACTGAAGTTCATCTGCACC
ACAGGCAAGCTGCCCGTGCCTTGGCCAACCCTGGTGACCACACTGAGCTACGGCGTGCAGTGTTTTTCCC
GGTATCCCGACCACATGAAGCAGCACGATTTCTTTAAGAGCGCCATGCCTGAGGGCTACGTGCAGGAGAG
GACAATCTTCTTTAAGGACGATGGCAACTATAAGACCCGCGCCGAGGTGAAGTTCGAGGGCGACACACTG
GTGAACCGGATCGAGCTGAAGGGCATCGACTTTAAGGAGGATGGCAATATCCTGGGCCACAAGCTGGAGT
ACAACTATAATCCCCACAACGTGTACATCATGGCCGATAAGCAGAAGAACGGCATCAAGGTCAATTTCAA
GATCCGCCACAATATCGAGGACGGCTCCGTGCAGCTGGCCGATCACTACCAGCAGAACACCCCAATCGGC
GACGGACCAGTGCTGCTGCCCGATAATCACTATCTGTTTACACAGTCTGCCCTGAGCAAGGACCCCAACG
AGAAGCGGGATCACATGGTGCTGCTGGAGTTCGTGACCGCAGCAGGAATCACACTGGGAATGGACGAGCT
GTATAAGGGCTCCGCCGGCACCATGTCTAACAATATGGCCAAGATCGCCGAGGCCAGAAAGACAGTGGAG
CAGCTGAAGCTGGAGGTCAATATCGATAGGATGAAGGTGTCTCAGGCTGCCGCCGAGCTGCTGGCCTTTT
GCGAGACCCACGCCAAGGACGATCCTCTGGTGACACCCGTGCCTGCAGCAGAGAACCCATTCCGGGATAA
GCGGCTGTTCTGCGTGCTGCTGTGACCGCGGCGTACGAGGCCTGCATGCTCCGGACCTGCAGGTTCGAAG
TCGACAGATCTCAATTGGGGCCCCTATAGTGTCACCTAAATAATTCCGCCCCCCCCTCTCCCTCCCCCCC
CCCTAACGTTACTGGCCGAAGCCGCTTGGAATAAGGCCGGTGTGCGTTTGTCTATATGTTATTTTCCACC
ATATTGCCGTCTTTTGGCAATGTGAGGGCCCGGAAACCTGGCCCTGTCTTCTTGACGAGCATTCCTAGGG
GTCTTTCCCCTCTCGCCAAAGGAATGCAAGGTCTGTTGAATGTCGTGAAGGAAGCAGTTCCTCTGGAAGC
TTCTTGAAGACAAACAACGTCTGTAGCGACCCTTTGCAGGCAGCGGAACCCCCCACCTGGCGACAGGTGC
CTCTGCGGCCAAAAGCCACGTGTATAAGATACACCTGCAAAGGCGGCACAACCCCAGTGCCACGTTGTGA
GTTGGATAGTTGTGGAAAGAGTCAAATGGCTCTCCTCAAGCGTATTCAACAAGGGGCTGAAGGATGCCCA
GAAGGTACCCCATTGTATGGGATCTGATCTGGGGCCTCGGTGCACATGCTTTACATGTGTTTAGTCGAGG
TTAAAAAAACGTCTAGGCCCCCCGAACCACGGGGACGTGGTTTTCCTTTGAAAAACACGATGATAATATG
GGCTGCACCCTGTCCGCAGAGGAGAGGGCAGCACTGGAGAGGTCTAAGGCAATCGAGAAGAACCTGAAGG
AGGACGGCATCAGCGCCGCCAAGGATGTGAAGCTGCTGCTGCTGGGAGCAGGAGAGTCTGGCAAGAGCAC
AATCGTGAAGCAGATGAAGATCATCCACGAGGATGGCTTCTCTGGCGAGGACGTGAAGCAGTACAAGCCC
GTGGTGTATTCCAATACCATCCAGTCTCTGGCCGCCATCGTGAGGGCAATGGACACACTGTCCGGAGGAG
GAGGCTCCATGGCCTCTAAGGTGTACGATCCAGAGCAGAGGAAGCGCATGATCACCGGACCACAGTGGTG
GGCAAGGTGCAAGCAGATGAACGTGCTGGACTCTTTTATCAATTACTATGATAGCGAGAAGCACGCCGAG
AACGCCGTGATCTTCCTGCACGGCAATGCCACAAGCTCCTACCTGTGGAGGCACGTGGTGCCCCACATCG
AGCCTGTGGCAAGGTGTATCATCCCAGACCTGATCGGCATGGGCAAGAGCGGCAAGTCCGGCAACGGCTC
CTATCGGCTGCTGGATCACTACAAGTATCTGACCGCCTGGTTCGAGCTGCTGAATCTGCCCAAGAAGATC
ATCTTTGTGGGACACGACTGGGGAGCAGCACTGGCATTCCACTACGCCTATGAGCACCAGGACAGAATCA
AGGCCATCGTGCACATGGAGTCCGTGGTGGATGTGATCGAGTCTTGGGACGAGTGGCCTGACATCGAGGA
GGACATCGCCCTGATCAAGTCTGAGGAGGGCGAGAAGATGGTGCTGGAGAACAATTTCTTTGTGGAGACC
GTGCTGCCAAGCAAGATCATGAGGAAGCTGGAGCCAGAGGAGTTCGCAGCATACCTGGAGCCTTTTAAGG
AGAAGGGCGAGGTGCGGAGACCTACACTGAGCTGGCCACGCGAGATCCCACTGGTGAAGGGAGGCAAGCC
AGACGTGGTGCAGATCGTGCGGAACTACAATGCCTATCTGAGAGCCTCCGACGATCTGCCCAAGCTGTTC
ATCGAGTCCGATCCTGGCTTCTTTTCTAACGCCATCGTGGAGGGCGCCAAGAAGTTCCCCAATACCGAGT
TTGTGAAGGTGAAGGGCCTGCACTTTCTGCAGGAGGACGCCCCTGATGAGATGGGCAAGTACATCAAGAG
CTTCGTGGAGCGGGTGCTGAAGAACGAGCAGAGCGGAGGAGGAGGCTCCGGCATCGAGTATGGCGATAAG
GAGCGGAAGGCCGACGCCAAGATGGTGTGCGATGTGGTGTCCAGAATGGAGGACACAGAGCCTTTTTCTG
CCGAGCTGCTGAGCGCCATGATGCGGCTGTGGGGCGACTCTGGCATCCAGGAGTGTTTCAACCGGAGCAG
AGAGTACCAGCTGAATGATAGCGCCAAGTACTATCTGGACTCCCTGGATAGAATCGGCGCCGCCGACTAT
CAGCCAACCGAGCAGGACATCCTGCGGACACGCGTGAAGACCACAGGCATCGTGGAGACCCACTTCACCT
TCAAGAACCTGCACTTCAGGCTGTTTGACGTGGGAGGACAGAGGTCCGAGAGAAAGAAGTGGATTCACTG
CTTCGAGGATGTGACCGCCATCATCTTTTGTGTGGCCCTGTCTGGCTACGACCAGGTGCTGCACGAGGAT
GAGACCACAAACCGCATGCACGAGAGCCTGAAGCTGTTCGACTCCATCTGCAACAATAAGTGGTTTACCG
ATACAAGCATCATCCTGTTCCTGAATAAGAAGGACATCTTTGAGGAGAAGATCAAGAAGAGCCCCCTGAC
CATCTGTTTCCCTGAGTACACCGGCCCATCCGCCTTTACAGAGGCCGTGGCCTACATCCAGGCCCAGTAT
GAGTCTAAGAACAAGAGCGCCCACAAGGAGATCTATACCCACGTGACATGCGCCACCGATACAAACAATA
TCCAGTTCGTGTTTGATGCCGTGACAGACGTGATCATCGCTAAGAATCTGAGGGGCTGTGGCCTGTATTG
AGGTACCGAGCTCGGATCCACTAGTCCAGTGTGGTGGAATTCTGCAGATATCCAGCACAGTGGCGGCCGC
TCGAGTCTAGAGGGCCCGTTTAAACCCGCTGATCAGCCTCGACTGTGCCTTCTAGTTGCCAGCCATCTGT
TGTTTGCCCCTCCCCCGTGCCTTCCTTGACCCTGGAAGGTGCCACTCCCACTGTCCTTTCCTAATAAAAT
GAGGAAATTGCATCGCATTGTCTGAGTAGGTGTCATTCTATTCTGGGGGGTGGGGTGGGGCAGGACAGCA
AGGGGGAGGATTGGGAAGACAATAGCAGGCATGCTGGGGATGCGGTGGGCTCTATGGCTTCTGAGGCGGA
AAGAACCAGCTGGGGCTCTAGGGGGTATCCCC
[124 nt withheld, positions 6029-6152]
C
[91 nt withheld, positions 6154-6244]
A
[49 nt withheld, positions 6246-6294]
CCTTTGACGTTGGAGTCCACGTTCTTT
[37 nt withheld, positions 6322-6358]
ACCCTATCTCGGTCTATTCTTTTGATTTATAAGGGATTTTGCCGATTTCGGCCTATTGGTTAAAAAATGA
GCTGATTTAACAAAAATTTAACGCGAATTAATTCTGTGGAATGTGTGTCAGTTAGGGTGTGGAAAGTCCC
CAGGCTCCCCAGCAGGCAGAAGTATGCAAAGCATGCATCTCAATTAGTCAGCAACCAGGTGTGGAAAGTC
CCCAGGCTCCCCAGCAGGCAGAAGTATGCAAAGCATGCATCTCAATTAGTCAGCAACCATAGTCCCGCCC
CTAACTCCGCCCATCCCGCCCCTAACTCCGCCCAGTTCCGCCCATTCTCCGCCCCATGGCTGACTAATTT
TTTTTATTTATGCAGAGGCCGAGGCCGCCTCTGCCTCTGAGCTATTCCAGAAGTAGTGAGGAGGCTTTTT
TGGAGGCCTAGGCTTTTGCAAAAAGCTCCCGGGAGCTTGTATATCCATTTTCGGATCTGATCAAGAGACA
GGATGAGGATCGTTTCGCATGATTGAACAAGATGGATTGCACGCAGGTTCTCCGGCCGCTTGGGTGGAGA
GGCTATTCGGCTATGACTGGGCACAACAGACAATCGGCTGCTCTGATGCCGCCGTGTTCCGGCTGTCAGC
GCAGGGGCGCCCGGTTCTTTTTGTCAAGACCGACCTGTCCGGTGCCCTGAATGAACTGCAGGACGAGGCA
GCGCGGCTATCGTGGCTGGCCACGACGGGCGTTCCTTGCGCAGCTGTGCTCGACGTTGTCACTGAAGCGG
GAAGGGACTGGCTGCTATTGGGCGAAGTGCCGGGGCAGGATCTCCTGTCATCTCACCTTGCTCCTGCCGA
GAAAGTATCCATCATGGCTGATGCAATGCGGCGGCTGCATACGCTTGATCCGGCTACCTGCCCATTCGAC
CACCAAGCGAAACATCGCATCGAGCGAGCACGTACTCGGATGGAAGCCGGTCTTGTCGATCAGGATGATC
TGGACGAAGAGCATCAGGGGCTCGCGCCAGCCGAACTGTTCGCCAGGCTCAAGGCGCGCATGCCCGACGG
CGAGGATCTCGTCGTGACCCATGGCGATGCCTGCTTGCCGAATATCATGGTGGAAAATGGCCGCTTTTCT
GGATTCATCGACTGTGGCCGGCTGGGTGTGGCGGACCGCTATCAGGACATAGCGTTGGCTACCCGTGATA
TTGCTGAAGAGCTTGGCGGCGAATGGGCTGACCGCTTCCTCGTGCTTTACGGTATCGCCGCTCCCGATTC
GCAGCGCATCGCCTTCTATCGCCTTCTTGACGAGTTCTTCTGAGCGGGACTCTGGGGTTCGAAATGACCG
ACCAAGCGACGCCCAACCTGCCATCACGAGATTTCGATTCCACCGCCGCCTTCTATGAAAGGTTGGGCTT
CGGAATCGTTTTCCGGGACGCCGGCTGGATGATCCTCCAGCGCGGGGATCTCATGCTGGAGTTCTTCGCC
CACCCCAACTTGTTTATTGCAGCTTATAATGGTTACAAATAAAGCAATAGCATCACAAATTTCACAAATA
AAGCATTTTTTTCACTGCATTCTAGTTGTGGTTTGTCCAAACTCATCAATGTATCTTATCATGTCTGTAT
ACCGTCGACCTCTAGCTAGAGCTTGGCGTAATCATGGTCATAGCTGTTTCCTGTGTGAAATTGTTATCCG
CTCACAATTCCACACAACATACGAGCCGGAAGCATAAAGTGTAAAGCCTGGGGTGCCTAATGAGTGAGCT
AACTCACATTAATTGCGTTGCGCTCACTGCCCGCTTTCCAGTCGGGAAACCTGTCGTGCCAGCTGCATTA
ATGAATCGGCCAACGCGCGGGGAGAGGCGGTTTGCGTATTGGGCGCTCTTCCGCTTCCTCGCTCACTGAC
TCGCTGCGCTCGGTCGTTCGGCTGCGGCGAGCGGTATCAGCTCACTCAAAGGCGGTAATACGGTTATCCA
CAGAATCAGGGGATAACGCAGGAAAGAACATGTGAGCAAAAGGCCAGCAAAAGGCCAGGAACCGTAAAAA
GGCCGCGTTGCTGGCGTTTTTCCATAGGCTCCGCCCCCCTGACGAGCATCACAAAAATCGACGCTCAAGT
CAGAGGTGGCGAAACCCGACAGGACTATAAAGATACCAGGCGTTTCCCCCTGGAAGCTCCCTCGTGCGCT
CTCCTGTTCCGACCCTGCCGCTTACCGGATACCTGTCCGCCTTTCTCCCTTCGGGAAGCGTGGCGCTTTC
TCATAGCTCACGCTGTAGGTATCTCAGTTCGGTGTAGGTCGTTCGCTCCAAGCTGGGCTGTGTGCACGAA
CCCCCCGTTCAGCCCGACCGCTGCGCCTTATCCGGTAACTATCGTCTTGAGTCCAACCCGGTAAGACACG
ACTTATCGCCACTGGCAGCAGCCACTGGTAACAGGATTAGCAGAGCGAGGTATGTAGGCGGTGCTACAGA
GTTCTTGAAGTGGTGGCCTAACTACGGCTACACTAGAAGAACAGTATTTGGTATCTGCGCTCTGCTGAAG
CCAGTTACCTTCGGAAAAAGAGTTGGTAGCTCTTGATCCGGCAAACAAACCACCGCTGGTAGCGGTGGTT
TTTTTGTTTGCAAGCAGCAGATTACGCGCAGAAAAAAAGGATCTCAAGAAGATCCTTTGATCTTTTCTAC
GGGGTCTGACGCTCAGTGGAACGAAAACTCACGTTAAGGGATTTTGGTCATGAGATTATCAAAAAGGATC
TTCACCTAGATCCTTTTAAATTAAAAATGAAGTTTTAAATCAATCTAAAGTATATATGAGTAAACTTGGT
CTGACAGTTACCAATGCTTAATCAGTGAGGCACCTATCTCAGCGATCTGTCTATTTCGTTCATCCATAGT
TGCCTGACTCCCCGTCGTGTAGATAACTACGATACGGGAGGGCTTACCATCTGGCCCCAGTGCTGCAATG
ATACCGCGAGACCCACGCTCACCGGCTCCAGATTTATCAGCAATAAACCAGCCAGCCGGAAGGGCCGAGC
GCAGAAGTGGTCCTGCAACTTTATCCGCCTCCATCCAGTCTATTAATTGTTGCCGGGAAGCTAGAGTAAG
TAGTTCGCCAGTTAATAGTTTGCGCAACGTTGTTGCCATTGCTACAGGCATCGTGGTGTCACGCTCGTCG
TTTGGTATGGCTTCATTCAGCTCCGGTTCCCAACGATCAAGGCGAGTTACATGATCCCCCATGTTGTGCA
AAAAAGCGGTTAGCTCCTTCGGTCCTCCGATCGTTGTCAGAAGTAAGTTGGCCGCAGTGTTATCACTCAT
GGTTATGGCAGCACTGCATAATTCTCTTACTGTCATGCCATCCGTAAGATGCTTTTCTGTGACTGGTGAG
TACTCAACCAAGTCATTCTGAGAATAGTGTATGCGGCGACCGAGTTGCTCTTGCCCGGCGTCAATACGGG
ATAATACCGCGCCACATAGCAGAACTTTAAAAGTGCTCATCATTGGAAAACGTTCTTCGGGGCGAAAACT
CTCAAGGATCTTACCGCTGTTGAGATCCAGTTCGATGTAACCCACTCGTGCACCCAACTGATCTTCAGCA
TCTTTTACTTTCACCAGCGTTTCTGGGTGAGCAAAAACAGGAAGGCAAAATGCCGCAAAAAAGGGAATAA
GGGCGACACGGAAATGTTGAATACTCATACTCTTCCTTTTTCAATATTATTGAAGCATTTATCAGGGTTA
TTGTCTCATGAGCGGATACATATTTGAATGTATTTAGAAAAATAAACAAATAGGGGTTCCGCGCACATTT
CCCCGAAAAGTGCCACCTGACGTC
